Addgene plasmid #185099: KBB466
Purpose: NMA111-GFP with NLS1 and NLS2 deleted under endogenous promoter
Depositing lab: Ken Belanger. Depositing organization: Colgate University. Publication: Nuclear localisation is crucial for the proapoptotic activity of the HtrA-like serine protease Nma111p. Belanger KD, Walter D, Henderson TA, Yelton AL, O'Brien TG, Belanger KG, Geier SJ, Fahrenkrog B. J Cell Sci. 2009 Nov 1;122(Pt 21):3931-41. doi: 10.1242/jcs.056887. Epub 2009 Oct 6. PubMed 19808885.
Backbone
  Vector backbone: pRS316
  Vector type: Yeast Expression
  Selectable markers: URA3
Growth in bacteria
  Bacterial resistance: Ampicillin, 100 μg/mL
  Growth temperature: 37°C
  Growth strain: DH5alpha
  Copy number: High Copy
Gene/Insert
  Gene/Insert name: NMA111
  Species: S. cerevisiae (budding yeast)
  Mutation: NMA111DNLS1DNLS2-GFP
  Tag / fusion protein: GFP (C terminal on insert)
  Cloning method: Restriction Enzyme; 5′ cloning site unknown (unknown if destroyed)
Terms and licenses: Academic/Nonprofit Terms; Industry Terms: Not Available to Industry
How to cite: KBB466 was a gift from Ken Belanger (Addgene plasmid # 185099 ; http://n2t.net/addgene:185099 ; RRID:Addgene_185099)
