[The description below was written by a language model from this plasmid's Addgene catalogue record and pLannotate feature annotations shown in this document.]
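Description:
KBB466 is a yeast expression plasmid built on pRS316, a low-copy centromeric E. coli/S. cerevisiae shuttle vector. In yeast it is maintained through a CEN6/ARS element and selected by the URA3 auxotrophic marker, expressed from its own promoter, which also permits counterselection with 5-FOA. In bacteria it replicates from a high-copy ColE1/pUC-type origin and is selected with ampicillin via the β-lactamase gene. The backbone also carries the usual pBluescript-derived elements: an f1 origin, lac promoter/operator and lacZα remnants, and T3 and T7 promoters flanking the disrupted multiple cloning site. Several short annotated fragments (lacI, rop, bom, TcR) appear to be backbone or subcloning remnants rather than functional parts.

The insert is S. cerevisiae NMA111 (also called YNM3), which encodes a nuclear HtrA-like serine protease that promotes apoptosis through proteolysis of the inhibitor BIR1. The open reading frame is fused at its C terminus to GFP (S65T). According to the record, this allele has both nuclear localisation signals, NLS1 and NLS2, deleted, and expression is driven by the endogenous NMA111 promoter. That promoter is not annotated separately in the feature table, but presumably lies in the unannotated stretch of a few hundred bases between the cloning site and the coding sequence. Downstream of GFP sit a short fragment annotated as a T7 gene 10-derived tag and a T7 terminator, probably carried over from the GFP source vector; no yeast terminator is annotated. The construct allows the subcellular distribution of the NLS-deficient protein to be visualised at near-native expression levels. This supports testing whether nuclear import is required for Nma111p's proapoptotic activity.
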