Features (pLannotate 1.2.2; 24 found; start..end, strand, type, name):
    460..552     +  CDS            lacI (fragment): lac repressor; lacI; The lac repressor binds to the lac operator to inhibit transcription in E. coli. This inhibition can be relieved by adding lactose or isopropyl-β-D-thiogalactopyranoside (IPTG).
    565..586     +  protein_bind   CAP binding site: CAP binding activates transcription in the presence of cAMP. E. coli catabolite activator protein
    601..631     +  promoter       lac promoter: promoter for the E. coli lac operon
    639..655     +  protein_bind   lac operator: The lac repressor binds to the lac operator to inhibit transcription in E. coli. This inhibition can be relieved by adding lactose or isopropyl-β-D-thiogalactopyranoside (IPTG). lac repressor encoded by lacI
    700..718     +  promoter       T3 promoter: promoter for bacteriophage T3 RNA polymerase
    730..789     -  misc_feature   MCS (fragment): pBluescript multiple cloning site
   1135..4125    +  CDS            NMA111: NM111_YEAST - Also known as YNM3. Experimental evidence at protein level: Swiss-Prot protein existence level 1. Nuclear serine protease which mediates apoptosis through proteolysis of the apoptotic inhibitor BIR1. From Saccharomyces cerevisiae (strain ATCC 204508 / S288c) (Baker's yeast).
   4129..4839    +  CDS            GFP (S65T): GFP (S65T) is a basic (constitutively fluorescent) green fluorescent protein published in 1995, derived from Aequorea victoria.
   4847..4896    +  CDS            SET1 (fragment): solubility-enhancement tag derived from T7 phage gene 10B
   4904..4951    +  terminator     T7 terminator: transcription terminator for bacteriophage T7 RNA polymerase
   4977..5125    -  CDS            TcR (fragment): tetracycline efflux protein; tet; confers resistance to tetracycline
   5122..5150    -  misc_feature   MCS (fragment): pBluescript multiple cloning site
   5159..5177    -  promoter       T7 promoter: promoter for bacteriophage T7 RNA polymerase
   5180..5337    +  CDS            lacZα (fragment): LacZα fragment of β-galactosidase; lacZ fragment
   5341..5769    +  rep_origin     f1 ori (sequence partly withheld): f1 bacteriophage origin of replication; arrow indicates direction of (+) strand synthesis
   5797..5848    -  misc_feature   bom (fragment): basis of mobility region from pBR322
   5927..6730    -  CDS            URA3: orotidine-5'-phosphate decarboxylase, required for uracil biosynthesis; S. cerevisiae URA3; yeast auxotrophic marker, counterselectable with 5-fluoroorotic acid (5-FOA)
   6731..6946    -  promoter       URA3 promoter: S. cerevisiae URA3
   6954..7003    -  misc_feature   bom (fragment): basis of mobility region from pBR322
   7105..7140    -  CDS            rop (fragment): Rop protein, which maintains plasmids at low copy number; rop
   7208..7711    -  misc_feature   CEN/ARS: S. cerevisiae CEN6 centromere fused to an autonomously replicating sequence
   7748..7852    +  promoter       AmpR promoter: bla
   7853..8713    +  CDS            AmpR: β-lactamase; bla; confers resistance to ampicillin, carbenicillin, and related antibiotics
   8884..277     +  rep_origin     ori (across the origin): high-copy-number ColE1/pMB1/pBR322/pUC origin of replication
>Addgene plasmid #185099 | KBB466 | addgene full sequence | sequence record 368075 | Addgene NGS Result
GGGCTGAACGGGGGGTTCGTGCACACAGCCCAGCTTGGAGCGAACGACCTACACCGAACTGAGATACCTA
CAGCGTGAGCTATGAGAAAGCGCCACGCTTCCCGAAGGGAGAAAGGCGGACAGGTATCCGGTAAGCGGCA
GGGTCGGAACAGGAGAGCGCACGAGGGAGCTTCCAGGGGGAAACGCCTGGTATCTTTATAGTCCTGTCGG
GTTTCGCCACCTCTGACTTGAGCGTCGATTTTTGTGATGCTCGTCAGGGGGGCGGAGCCTATGGAAAAAC
GCCAGCAACGCGGCCTTTTTACGGTTCCTGGCCTTTTGCTGGCCTTTTGCTCACATGTTCTTTCCTGCGT
TATCCCCTGATTCTGTGGATAACCGTATTACCGCCTTTGAGTGAGCTGATACCGCTCGCCGCAGCCGAAC
GACCGAGCGCAGCGAGTCAGTGAGCGAGGAAGCGGAAGAGCGCCCAATACGCAAACCGCCTCTCCCCGCG
CGTTGGCCGATTCATTAATGCAGCTGGCACGACAGGTTTCCCGACTGGAAAGCGGGCAGTGAGCGCAACG
CAATTAATGTGAGTTAGCTCACTCATTAGGCACCCCAGGCTTTACACTTTATGCTTCCGGCTCGTATGTT
GTGTGGAATTGTGAGCGGATAACAATTTCACACAGGAAACAGCTATGACCATGATTACGCCAAGCTCGAA
ATTAACCCTCACTAAAGGGAACAAAAGCTGGTACCGGGCCCCCCCTCGAGGTCGACGGTATCGATAAGCT
TGATATCGAATTCCTGCAGGCATCAGCATCAGCAAGATCCAAGAACCTAGAGTCACGATTGAAATATTTA
ATAATAAATGCTATGTATCATAGATAAACTAGAAAGAGGCAAGAAAAATTTAACAAGTTTCTTAATTGAA
TATTATTTTACTGTCACTACCATTATTAGACGCCATCTCAGCGTGTGACATGATAATTTTTCTTTTTTTC
TTTTTTTTTCCTCAAGGCGATGATATGAAACTTTCAAAAAATTTATATGTAAATAAAAAAGTTCTACGAG
GGTTTAAATACGGAAGTTTATTTAGAAGATATTTATACTCTGAATACACACGTAGAGTACAGTAAAGGTT
TTTTAGATCTACTAATGACCATATCGTTGAGCAATATAGCGGCAGCAGACCATTCTAAAATTTCCGATGG
AACTTCTGGTGAATCATCGCTTGTAGCAGCGGCACAGTTGGAAAGCGCCACCGGAGATCAAGAGGAAGAA
TATACAGACCATGAAATCATTATAGAGCCGTTGCACTTTGCTAATAATAATAACACTGTACTCACAGATT
CAGAAAATTATCTAAGATGGCAAAATACCATCTCCAACGTTGTTAAATCAGTGGTTTCCATTCATTTTTC
ACAAGTTGCGCCATTCGATTGCGATTCTGCTTTGGTATCTGAAGCTACCGGATTTGTCGTGGATGCTAAA
TTAGGTATAATTCTGACCAATAGGCACGTCGTTGGTCCTGGTCCGTTCGTAGGCTACGTAGTTTTCGATA
ATCATGAAGAATGCGATGTTATACCAATTTACAGAGATCCTGTTCATGATTTTGGGTTCCTCAAATTCGA
TCCGAAAAACATAAAATATTCTAAGATCAAAGCGTTAACGCTAAAACCAAGTTTGGCTAAGGTCGGCTCA
GAAATTAGAGTTGTCGGTAATGATGCCGGTGAGAAATTAAGTATCCTAGCAGGTTTTATTAGTAGAATTG
ACAGGAACGCTCCAGAATATGGTGAGCTGACATACAATGACTTCAATACAGAATATATTCAAGCTGCTGC
ATCTGCTTCTGGCGGTTCAAGTGGTTCTCCAGTCGTAAATATAGATGGGTATGCTGTGGCTTTACAGGCA
GGTGGCTCTACAGAGGCATCTACTGATTTTTTTTTACCGTTAGATAGAATTCTTAGAGCGTTAATTTGCA
TCCAAACCAACAAACCTATCACACGTGGTACGATTCAAGTTCAATGGCTGCTGAAGCCTTATGACGAGTG
TAGAAGATTAGGTTTAACTTCAGAGAGAGAAAGTGAGGCTCGTGCTAAATTTCCCGAAAATATCGGACTG
TTGGTAGCAGAAACCGTTTTAAGAGAAGGCCCAGGCTATGATAAAATTAAAGAAGGTGATACTCTAATTT
CAATAAACGGTGAAACCATATCTTCTTTCATGCAAGTGGATAAAATTCAAGATGAAAATGTTGGGAAGGA
AATCCAATTGGTTATTCAAAGGGGCGGTGTCGAATGTACTGTCACCTGCACTGTTGGTGATTTACATGCT
ATCACCCCTCATCGTTATGTAGAGGTTTGTGGTGCGACTTTTCATGAATTATCATATCAAATGGCAAGGT
TTTATGCGCTACCTGTCAGGGGTGTATTTTTAAGTAGTGCATCAGGGTCTTTCAACTTTGATTCAAAAGA
AAGAGTGGGTTGGATTGTGGATTCTATAGACAATAAGGAAACCCCCGACTTAGATACATTTATTGAAATT
ATGAAAACTATTCCAGATCGTAAGCGCGTTACTGTACGATACCACCATCTAACAGATCAGCATTCTCCAC
TTGTTACTTCTATTTACATTGACCGTCATTGGTGCAATGAATTCAGAGTTTACACAAGGAACGATACAAC
TGGTATTTGGGATTACAAAAATGTTGCTGATCCACTTCCAGCCGATGCGTTGAAACCTCGTTCGGCCAAA
ATTATTCCTATTCCTGTTAATAATGAAAAAGTTGCAAAATTGTCATCATCGTTATGTACAGTGGCTACAA
TGGCAGCAGTTCCATTGGATTCACTTTCTGCTGATATTTTAAAAACATCAGGCTTAATCATTGATGCTGA
AAAAGGTTATGTCCTAGTGTCCAGAAGGGTAGTTCCACATGATTGTCTTGATACTTTTGTCACCATTGCA
GATTCCCTTGTAGTTCCAGCCACAGTAGAATTTCTCCATCCAACTCACAACTTCGCTATTGTTAAATATG
ATCCAGAGTTAGTAAAGGCTCCACTAATCACTCCCAAGCTATCTACCACCAGAATGAAACGTGGTGATAA
GCTTCAGTTTATAGGTTTTACCCAGAATGATAGAATTGTTACTTCAGAGACCACTGTCACCGATATTTCC
TCTGTAAGTATTCCAAGTAATTTAATTCCGAGGTACCGTGCCACTAATTTAGAAGCTATATCTATCGACT
GCAACGTTAGCACCAGATGTAATTCCGGTATTTTGACAGATAATGATGGTACAGTAAGAGGTTTATGGCT
TCCATTTTTAGGCGAAAGATTAGAAAATAAAGAAAAGGTTTATTTGATGGGATTAGATATAATGGACTGT
AGGGAAGTTATAGATATCTTAAAAAATGGCGGTAAACCAAGAGTAAGTATAGTTGATGCTGGGTTCGGTT
CAATTTCCGTTCTGCAAGCCAGAATTAGAGGTGTGCCCGAAGAATGGATCATGCGTATGGAACATGAATC
AAATAACAGGCTACAGTTTATCACTGTTTCTAGAGTTTCTTATACAGAAGACAAGATTCATTTAGAGACC
GGTGACGTCATTTTATCTGTGAACGGAAAATTAGTCACTGAAATGAATGATTTGAATGGAGTTGTAAGCT
CAGCTGATGGTATTTTGCCATCAGCCATGTTAGATTTTAAAGTTGTTCGTGATGGTAATATTGTTGATTT
GAAAATTAAAACCGTGGAAGTTCAGGAAACCGACCGTTTTGTAATATTTGCAGGTAGTATCTTACAAAAG
CCGCATCATGCTGTTTTGCAAGCTATGGTTGATGTTCCAAAGGGTGTCTACTGTACATTCAGGGGAGAAT
CGTCACCGGCGCTCCAGTACGGTATATCTGCCACAAACTTCATAACTCATGTCAATGAAATTGAAACACC
TGATCTAGATACATTTTTGAAAGTTGTCAAAACAATCCCTGATAATAGTTATTGTAAAATGAGGTTAATG
ACTTTCGACAATGTGCCCTTCGCTATTTCACTGAAAACGAATTATCATTACTTCCCTACTGCAGAATTGA
AGAGGGACAACATCACGCACAAATGGATTGAAAAGGAATTTACCGGCAACAGCCAAAGTGAAAAAGCTAG
CAAAGGAGAAGAACTCTTCACTGGAGTTGTCCCAATTCTTGTTGAATTAGATGGTGATGTTAATGGGCAC
AAATTTTCTGTCAGTGGAGAGGGTGAAGGTGATGCAACATACGGAAAACTTACCCTTAAATTTATTTGCA
CTACTGGAAAACTACCTGTTCCATGGCCAACACTTGTCACTACTTTCACTTATGGTGTTCAGTGCTTTTC
AAGATACCCGGATCATATGAAACGGCATGACTTTTTCAAGAGTGCCATGCCCGAAGGTTATGTACAGGAA
AGAACTATATTTTTCAAAGATGACGGGAACTACAAGACACGTGCTGAAGTCAAGTTTGAAGGTGATACCC
TTGTTAATAGAATCGAGTTAAAAGGTATTGATTTTAAAGAAGATGGAAACATTCTTGGGCACAAATTGGA
ATACAACTATAACTCACACAATGTATACATCATGGCAGACAAACAAAAGAATGGAATCAAAGCTAACTTC
AAAATTAGACACAACATTGAAGATGGAAGCGTTCAACTAGCAGACCATTATCAACAAAATACTCCAATTG
GCGATGGCCCTGTCCTTTTACCAGACAACCATTACCTGTCCACACAATCTGCCCTTTCGAAAGATCCCAA
CGAAAAGAGAGACCACATGGTCCTTCTTGAGTTTGTAACAGCTGCTGGGATTACACATGGCATGGATGAA
CTATACAAAGGATCCGGCTGCTAACAAAGCCCGAAAGGAAGCTGAGTTGGCTGCTGCCACCGCTGAGCAA
TAACTAGCATAACCCCTTGGGGCCTCTAAACGGGTCTTGAGGGGTTTTTTGCTGAAAGGAGGAACTATAT
CCGGATATCCACAGGACGGGTGTGGTCGCCATGATCGCGTAGTCGATAGTGGCTCCAAGTAGCGAAGCGA
GCAGGACTGGGCGGCGGCCAAAGCGGTCGGACAGTGCTCCGAGAACGGGTGCGCATAGAAATTGCATCAA
CGCATATAGCGCTAGAGCGGCCGCCACCGCGGTGGAGCTCCAATTCGCCCTATAGTGAGTCGTATTACAA
TTCACTGGCCGTCGTTTTACAACGTCGTGACTGGGAAAACCCTGGCGTTACCCAACTTAATCGCCTTGCA
GCACATCCCCCTTTCGCCAGCTGGCGTAATAGCGAAGAGGCCCGCACCGATCGCCCTTCCCAACAGTTGC
GCAGCCTGAATGGCGAATGG
[124 nt withheld, positions 5341-5464]
C
[91 nt withheld, positions 5466-5556]
A
[49 nt withheld, positions 5558-5606]
CCTTTGACGTTGGAGTCCACGTTCTTT
[37 nt withheld, positions 5634-5670]
ACCCTATCTCGGTCTATTCTTTTGATTTATAAGGGATTTTGCCGATTTCGGCCTATTGGTTAAAAAATGA
GCTGATTTAACAAAAATTTAACGCGAATTTTAACAAAATATTAACGCTTACAATTTCCTGATGCGGTATT
TTCTCCTTACGCATCTGTGCGGTATTTCACACCGCATAGGGTAATAACTGATATAATTAAATTGAAGCTC
TAATTTGTGAGTTTAGTATACATGCATTTACTTATAATACAGTTTTTTAGTTTTGCTGGCCGCATCTTCT
CAAATATGCTTCCCAGCCTGCTTTTCTGTAACGTTCACCCTCTACCTTAGCATCCCTTCCCTTTGCAAAT
AGTCCTCTTCCAACAATAATAATGTCAGATCCTGTAGAGACCACATCATCCACGGTTCTATACTGTTGAC
CCAATGCGTCTCCCTTGTCATCTAAACCCACACCGGGTGTCATAATCAACCAATCGTAACCTTCATCTCT
TCCACCCATGTCTCTTTGAGCAATAAAGCCGATAACAAAATCTTTGTCGCTCTTCGCAATGTCAACAGTA
CCCTTAGTATATTCTCCAGTAGATAGGGAGCCCTTGCATGACAATTCTGCTAACATCAAAAGGCCTCTAG
GTTCCTTTGTTACTTCTTCTGCCGCCTGCTTCAAACCGCTAACAATACCTGGGCCCACCACACCGTGTGC
ATTCGTAATGTCTGCCCATTCTGCTATTCTGTATACACCCGCAGAGTACTGCAATTTGACTGTATTACCA
ATGTCAGCAAATTTTCTGTCTTCGAAGAGTAAAAAATTGTACTTGGCGGATAATGCCTTTAGCGGCTTAA
CTGTGCCCTCCATGGAAAAATCAGTCAAGATATCCACATGTGTTTTTAGTAAACAAATTTTGGGACCTAA
TGCTTCAACTAACTCCAGTAATTCCTTGGTGGTACGAACATCCAATGAAGCACACAAGTTTGTTTGCTTT
TCGTGCATGATATTAAATAGCTTGGCAGCAACAGGACTAGGATGAGTAGCAGCACGTTCCTTATATGTAG
CTTTCGACATGATTTATCTTCGTTTCCTGCAGGTTTTTGTTCTGTGCAGTTGGGTTAAGAATACTGGGCA
ATTTCATGTTTCTTCAACACTACATATGCGTATATATACCAATCTAAGTCTGTGCTCCTTCCTTCGTTCT
TCCTTCTGTTCGGAGATTACCGAATCAAAAAAATTTCAAGGAAACCGAAATCAAAAAAAAGAATAAAAAA
AAAATGATGAATTGAAAAGGTGGTATGGTGCACTCTCAGTACAATCTGCTCTGATGCCGCATAGTTAAGC
CAGCCCCGACACCCGCCAACACCCGCTGACGCGCCCTGACGGGCTTGTCTGCTCCCGGCATCCGCTTACA
GACAAGCTGTGACCGTCTCCGGGAGCTGCATGTGTCAGAGGTTTTCACCGTCATCACCGAAACGCGCGAG
ACGAAAGGGCCTCGTGATACGCCTATTTTTATAGGTTAATGTCATGATAATAATGGTTTCTTAGACGGAT
CGCTTGCCTGTAACTTACACGCGCCTCGTATCTTTTAATGATGGAATAATTTGGGAATTTACTCTGTGTT
TATTTATTTTTATGTTTTGTATTTGGATTTTAGAAAGTAAATAAAGAAGGTAGAAGAGTTACGGAATGAA
GAAAAAAAAATAAACAAAGGTTTAAAAAATTTCAACAAAAAGCGTACTTTACATATATATTTATTAGACA
AGAAAAGCAGATTAAATAGATATACATTCGATTAACGATAAGTAAAATGTAAAATCACAGGATTTTCGTG
TGTGGTCTTCTACACAGACAAGATGAAACAATTCGGCATTAATACCTGAGAGCAGGAAGAGCAAGATAAA
AGGTAGTATTTGTTGGCGATCCCCCTAGAGTCTTTTACATCTTCGGAAAACAAAAACTATTTTTTCTTTA
ATTTCTTTTTTTACTTTCTATTTTTAATTTATATATTTATATTAAAAAATTTAAATTATAATTATTTTTA
TAGCACGTGATGAAAAGGACCCAGGTGGCACTTTTCGGGGAAATGTGCGCGGAACCCCTATTTGTTTATT
TTTCTAAATACATTCAAATATGTATCCGCTCATGAGACAATAACCCTGATAAATGCTTCAATAATATTGA
AAAAGGAAGAGTATGAGTATTCAACATTTCCGTGTCGCCCTTATTCCCTTTTTTGCGGCATTTTGCCTTC
CTGTTTTTGCTCACCCAGAAACGCTGGTGAAAGTAAAAGATGCTGAAGATCAGTTGGGTGCACGAGTGGG
TTACATCGAACTGGATCTCAACAGCGGTAAGATCCTTGAGAGTTTTCGCCCCGAAGAACGTTTTCCAATG
ATGAGCACTTTTAAAGTTCTGCTATGTGGCGCGGTATTATCCCGTATTGACGCCGGGCAAGAGCAACTCG
GTCGCCGCATACACTATTCTCAGAATGACTTGGTTGAGTACTCACCAGTCACAGAAAAGCATCTTACGGA
TGGCATGACAGTAAGAGAATTATGCAGTGCTGCCATAACCATGAGTGATAACACTGCGGCCAACTTACTT
CTGACAACGATCGGAGGACCGAAGGAGCTAACCGCTTTTTTGCACAACATGGGGGATCATGTAACTCGCC
TTGATCGTTGGGAACCGGAGCTGAATGAAGCCATACCAAACGACGAGCGTGACACCACGATGCCTGTAGC
AATGGCAACAACGTTGCGCAAACTATTAACTGGCGAACTACTTACTCTAGCTTCCCGGCAACAATTAATA
GACTGGATGGAGGCGGATAAAGTTGCAGGACCACTTCTGCGCTCGGCCCTTCCGGCTGGCTGGTTTATTG
CTGATAAATCTGGAGCCGGTGAGCGTGGGTCTCGCGGTATCATTGCAGCACTGGGGCCAGATGGTAAGCC
CTCCCGTATCGTAGTTATCTACACGACGGGGAGTCAGGCAACTATGGATGAACGAAATAGACAGATCGCT
GAGATAGGTGCCTCACTGATTAAGCATTGGTAACTGTCAGACCAAGTTTACTCATATATACTTTAGATTG
ATTTAAAACTTCATTTTTAATTTAAAAGGATCTAGGTGAAGATCCTTTTTGATAATCTCATGACCAAAAT
CCCTTAACGTGAGTTTTCGTTCCACTGAGCGTCAGACCCCGTAGAAAAGATCAAAGGATCTTCTTGAGAT
CCTTTTTTTCTGCGCGTAATCTGCTGCTTGCAAACAAAAAAACCACCGCTACCAGCGGTGGTTTGTTTGC
CGGATCAAGAGCTACCAACTCTTTTTCCGAAGGTAACTGGCTTCAGCAGAGCGCAGATACCAAATACTGT
TCTTCTAGTGTAGCCGTAGTTAGGCCACCACTTCAAGAACTCTGTAGCACCGCCTACATACCTCGCTCTG
CTAATCCTGTTACCAGTGGCTGCTGCCAGTGGCGATAAGTCGTGTCTTACCGGGTTGGACTCAAGACGAT
AGTTACCGGATAAGGCGCAGCGGTC
